>Addgene plasmid #83045 | pSIREN-RetroQ-BPTF-sh5 | depositor full sequence | sequence record 157972 | pSIREN-RetroQ-BPTF-sh5 sequence 6504 bps
GAATTCTACCGGGTAGGGGAGGCGCTTTTCCCAAGGCAGTCTGGAGCATGCGCTTTAGCAGCCCCGCTGG
GCACTTGGCGCTACACAAGTGGCCTCTGGCCTCGCACACATTCCACATCCACCGGTAGGCGCCAACCGGC
TCCGTTCTTTGGTGGCCCCTTCGCGCCACCTTCTACTCCTCCCCTAGTCAGGAAGTTCCCCCCCGCCCCG
CAGCTCGCGTCGTGCAGGACGTGACAAATGGAAGTAGCACGTCTCACTAGTCTCGTGCAGATGGACAGCA
CCGCTGAGCAATGGAAGCGGGTAGGCCTTTGGGGCAGCGGCCAATAGCAGCTTTGCTCCTTCGCTTTCTG
GGCTCAGAGGCTGGGAAGGGGTGGGTCCGGGGGCGGGCTCAGGGGCGGGCTCAGGGGCGGGGCGGGCGCC
CGAAGGTCCTCCGGAGGCCCGGCATTCTGCACGCTTCAAAAGCGCACGTCTGCCGCGCTGTTCTCCTCTT
CCTCATCTCCGGGCCTTTCGACCTGCAGCCCAAGCTTACCATGACCGAGTACAAGCCCACGGTGCGCCTC
GCCACCCGCGACGACGTCCCCAGGGCCGTACGCACCCTCGCCGCCGCGTTCGCCGACTACCCCGCCACGC
GCCACACCGTCGATCCGGACCGCCACATCGAGCGGGTCACCGAGCTGCAAGAACTCTTCCTCACGCGCGT
CGGGCTCGACATCGGCAAGGTGTGGGTCGCGGACGACGGCGCCGCGGTGGCGGTCTGGACCACGCCGGAG
AGCGTCGAAGCGGGGGCGGTGTTCGCCGAGATCGGCCCGCGCATGGCCGAGTTGAGCGGTTCCCGGCTGG
CCGCGCAGCAACAGATGGAAGGCCTCCTGGCGCCGCACCGGCCCAAGGAGCCCGCGTGGTTCCTGGCCAC
CGTCGGCGTCTCGCCCGACCACCAGGGCAAGGGTCTGGGCAGCGCCGTCGTGCTCCCCGGAGTGGAGGCG
GCCGAGCGCGCCGGGGTGCCCGCCTTCCTGGAGACCTCCGCGCCCCGCAACCTCCCCTTCTACGAGCGGC
TCGGCTTCACCGTCACCGCCGACGTCGAGGTGCCCGAAGGACCGCGCACCTGGTGCATGACCCGCAAGCC
CGGTGCCTGACGCCCGCCCCACGACCCGCAGCGCCCGACCGAAAGGAGCGCACGACCCCATGCATCGGCG
TCTCGAGATATCAGTGGTCCAGGCTCTAGTTTTGACTCAACAATATCACCAGCTGAAGCCTATAGAGTAC
GAGCCATAGATAAAATAAAAGATTTTATTTAGTCTCCAGAAAAAGGGGGGAATGAAAGACCCCACCTGTA
GGTTTGGCAAGCTAGCTTAAGTAACGCCATTTTGCAAGGCATGGAAAAATACATAACTGAGAATAGAGAA
GTTCAGATCAAGGTCAGGAACAGATGGAACAGGGTCGACCCTAGAGAACCATCAGATGTTTCCAGGGTGC
CCCAAGGACCTGAAATGACCCTGTGCCTTATTTGAACTAACCAATCAGTTCGCTTCTCGCTTCTGTTCGC
GCGCTTCTGCTCCCCGAGCTCAATAAAAGAGCCCACAACCCCTCACTCGGGGCGCCAGTCCTCCGATTGA
CTGAGTCGCCCGGGTACCCGTGTATCCAATAAACCCTCTTGCAGTTGCATCCGACTTGTGGTCTCGCTGT
TCCTTGGGAGGGTCTCCTCTGAGTGATTGACTACCCGTCAGCGGGGGTCTTTCATTTGGGGGCTCGTCCG
GGATCGGGAGACCCCTGCCCAGGGACCACCGACCCACCACCGGGAGGTAAGCTGGCTGCCTCGCGCGTTT
CGGTGATGACGGTGAAAACCTCTGACACATGCAGCTCCCGGAGACGGTCACAGCTTGTCTGTAAGCGGAT
GCCGGGAGCAGACAAGCCCGTCAGGGCGCGTCAGCGGGTGTTGGCGGGTGTCGGGGCGCAGCCATGACCC
AGTCACGTAGCGATAGCGGAGTGTAGATCCGGCTGTGGAATGTGTGTCAGTTAGGGTGTGGAAAGTCCCC
AGGCTCCCCAGCAGGCAGAAGTATGCAAAGCATGCATCTCAATTAGTCAGCAACCAGGTGTGGAAAGTCC
CCAGGCTCCCCAGCAGGCAGAAGTATGCAAAGCATGCATCTCAATTAGTCAGCAACCATAGTCCCGCCCC
TAACTCCGCCCATCCCGCCCCTAACTCCGCCCAGTTCCGCCCATTCTCCGCCCCATGGCTGACTAATTTT
TTTTATTTATGCAGAGGCCGAGGCCGCCTCGGCCTCTGAGCTATTCCAGAAGTAGTGAGGAGGCTTTTTT
GGAGGCCTAGGCTTTTGCAAAAAGCTTACTGGCTTAACTATGCGGCATCAGAGCAGATTGTACTGAGAGT
GCACCATATGCGGTGTGAAATACCGCACAGATGCGTAAGGAGAAAATACCGCATCAGGCGCTCTTCCGCT
TCCTCGCTCACTGACTCGCTGCGCTCGGTCGTTCGGCTGCGGCGAGCGGTATCAGCTCACTCAAAGGCGG
TAATACGGTTATCCACAGAATCAGGGGATAACGCAGGAAAGAACATGTGAGCAAAAGGCCAGCAAAAGGC
CAGGAACCGTAAAAAGGCCGCGTTGCTGGCGTTTTTCCATAGGCTCCGCCCCCCTGACGAGCATCACAAA
AATCGACGCTCAAGTCAGAGGTGGCGAAACCCGACAGGACTATAAAGATACCAGGCGTTTCCCCCTGGAA
GCTCCCTCGTGCGCTCTCCTGTTCCGACCCTGCCGCTTACCGGATACCTGTCCGCCTTTCTCCCTTCGGG
AAGCGTGGCGCTTTCTCATAGCTCACGCTGTAGGTATCTCAGTTCGGTGTAGGTCGTTCGCTCCAAGCTG
GGCTGTGTGCACGAACCCCCCGTTCAGCCCGACCGCTGCGCCTTATCCGGTAACTATCGTCTTGAGTCCA
ACCCGGTAAGACACGACTTATCGCCACTGGCAGCAGCCACTGGTAACAGGATTAGCAGAGCGAGGTATGT
AGGCGGTGCTACAGAGTTCTTGAAGTGGTGGCCTAACTACGGCTACACTAGAAGGACAGTATTTGGTATC
TGCGCTCTGCTGAAGCCAGTTACCTTCGGAAAAAGAGTTGGTAGCTCTTGATCCGGCAAACAAACCACCG
CTGGTAGCGGTGGTTTTTTTGTTTGCAAGCAGCAGATTACGCGCAGAAAAAAAGGATCTCAAGAAGATCC
TTTGATCTTTTCTACGGGGTCTGACGCTCAGTGGAACGAAAACTCACGTTAAGGGATTTTGGTCATGAGA
TTATCAAAAAGGATCTTCACCTAGATCCTTTTAAATTAAAAATGAAGTTTTAAATCAATCTAAAGTATAT
ATGAGTAAACTTGGTCTGACAGTTACCAATGCTTAATCAGTGAGGCACCTATCTCAGCGATCTGTCTATT
TCGTTCATCCATAGTTGCCTGACTCCCCGTCGTGTAGATAACTACGATACGGGAGGGCTTACCATCTGGC
CCCAGTGCTGCAATGATACCGCGAGACCCACGCTCACCGGCTCCAGATTTATCAGCAATAAACCAGCCAG
CCGGAAGGGCCGAGCGCAGAAGTGGTCCTGCAACTTTATCCGCCTCCATCCAGTCTATTAATTGTTGCCG
GGAAGCTAGAGTAAGTAGTTCGCCAGTTAATAGTTTGCGCAACGTTGTTGCCATTGCTGCAGGCATCGTG
GTGTCACGCTCGTCGTTTGGTATGGCTTCATTCAGCTCCGGTTCCCAACGATCAAGGCGAGTTACATGAT
CCCCCATGTTGTGCAAAAAAGCGGTTAGCTCCTTCGGTCCTCCGATCGTTGTCAGAAGTAAGTTGGCCGC
AGTGTTATCACTCATGGTTATGGCAGCACTGCATAATTCTCTTACTGTCATGCCATCCGTAAGATGCTTT
TCTGTGACTGGTGAGTACTCAACCAAGTCATTCTGAGAATAGTGTATGCGGCGACCGAGTTGCTCTTGCC
CGGCGTCAACACGGGATAATACCGCGCCACATAGCAGAACTTTAAAAGTGCTCATCATTGGAAAACGTTC
TTCGGGGCGAAAACTCTCAAGGATCTTACCGCTGTTGAGATCCAGTTCGATGTAACCCACTCGTGCACCC
AACTGATCTTCAGCATCTTTTACTTTCACCAGCGTTTCTGGGTGAGCAAAAACAGGAAGGCAAAATGCCG
CAAAAAAGGGAATAAGGGCGACACGGAAATGTTGAATACTCATACTCTTCCTTTTTCAATATTATTGAAG
CATTTATCAGGGTTATTGTCTCATGAGCGGATACATATTTGAATGTATTTAGAAAAATAAACAAATAGGG
GTTCCGCGCACATTTCCCCGAAAAGTGCCACCTGACGTCTAAGAAACCATTATTATCATGACATTAACCT
ATAAAAATAGGCGTATCACGAGGCCCTTTCGTCTTCAAGAATTAGCTTGGCCATTGCATACGTTGTATCC
ATATCATAATATGTACATTTATATTGGCTCATGTCCAACATTACCGCCATGTTGACATTGATTATTGACT
AGTTATTAATAGTAATCAATTACGGGGTCATTAGTTCATAGCCCATATATGGAGTTCCGCGTTACATAAC
TTACGGTAAATGGCCCGCCTGGCTGACCGCCCAACGACCCCCGCCCATTGACGTCAATAATGACGTATGT
TCCCATAGTAACGCCAATAGGGACTTTCCATTGACGTCAATGGGTGGAGTATTTACGGTAAACTGCCCAC
TTGGCAGTACATCAAGTGTATCATATGCCAAGTACGCCCCCTATTGACGTCAATGACGGTAAATGGCCCG
CTCTGGCATTATGCCCAGTACATGACCTTATGGGACTTTCCTACTTGGCAGTACATCTACGTATTAGTCA
TCGCTATTACCATGGTGATGCGGTTTTGGCAGTACATCAATGGGCGTGGATAGCGGTTTGACTCACGGGG
ATTTCCAAGTCTCCACCCCATTGACGTCAATGGGAGTTTGTTTTGGCACCAAAATCAACGGGACTTTCCA
AAATGTCGTAACAACTCCGCCCCATTGACGCAAATGGGCGGTAGGCGTGTACGGTGGGAGGTCTATATAA
GCAGAGCTCAATAAAAGAGCCCACAACCCCTCACTCGGCGCGCCAGTCTTCCGATAGACTGCGTCGCCCG
GGTACCCGTATTCCCAATAAAGCCTCTTGCTGTTTGCATCCGAATCGTGGTCTCGCTGTTCCTTGGGAGG
GTCTCCTCTGAGTGATTGACTACCCACGACGGGGGTCTTTCATTTGGGGGCTCGTCCGGGATTTGGAGAC
CCCTGCCCAGGGACCACCGACCCACCACCGGGAGGTAAGCTGGCCAGCAACTTATCTGTGTCTGTCCGAT
TGTCTAGTGTCTATGTTTGATGTTATGCGCCTGCGTCTGTACTAGTTAGCTAACTAGCTCTGTATCTGGC
GGACCCGTGGTGGAACTGACGAGTTCTGAACACCCGGCCGCAACCCTGGGAGACGTCCCAGGGACTTTGG
GGGCCGTTTTTGTGGCCCGACCTGAGGAAGGGAGTCGATGTGGAATCCGACCCCGTCAGGATATGTGGTT
CTGGTAGGAGACGAGAACCTAAAACAGTTCCCGCCTCCGTCTGAATTTTTGCTTTCGGTTTGGAACCGAA
GCCGCGCGTCTTGTCTGCTGCAGCGCTGCAGCATCGTTCTGTGTTGTCTCTGTCTGACTGTGTTTCTGTA
TTTGTCTGAAAATTAGGGCCAGACTGTTACCACTCCCTTAAGTTTGACCTTAGGTCACTGGAAAGATGTC
GAGCGGATCGCTCACAACCAGTCGGTAGATGTCAAGAAGAGACGTTGGGTTACCTTCTGCTCTGCAGAAT
GGCCAACCTTTAACGTCGGATGGCCGCGAGACGGCACCTTTAACCGAGACCTCATCACCCAGGTTAAGAT
CAAGGTCTTTTCACCTGGCCCGCATGGACACCCAGACCAGGTCCCCTACATCGTGACCTGGGAAGCCTTG
GCTTTTGACCCCCCTCCCTGGGTCAAGCCCTTTGTACACCCTAAGCCTCCGCCTCCTCTTCCTCCATCCG
CCCCGTCTCTCCCCCTTGAACCTCCTCGTTCGACCCCGCCTCGATCCTCCCTTTATCCAGCCCTCACTCC
TTCTCTAGGCGCCGGAATTGAAGATCTGGGCAGGAAGAGGGCCTATTTCCCATGATTCCTTCATATTTGC
ATATACGATACAAGGCTGTTAGAGAGATAATTAGAATTAATTTGACTGTAAACACAAAGATATTAGTACA
AAATACGTGACGTAGAAAGTAATAATTTCTTGGGTAGTTTGCAGTTTTAAAATTATGTTTTAAAATGGAC
TATCATATGCTTACCGTAACTTGAAAGTATTTCGATTTCTTGGCTTTATATATCTTGTGGAAAGGACGAG
GATCCGGCGAAAACCAAGAGTACATTCAAGAGATGTACTCTTGGTTTTCGCCTTTTTTACGCGT
Features (pLannotate 1.2.2; 17 found; start..end, strand, type, name):
     11..510     +  promoter       PGK promoter: mouse phosphoglycerate kinase 1 promoter
    531..1130    +  CDS            PuroR: puromycin N-acetyltransferase; pac from Streptomyces alboniger; confers resistance to puromycin
   1197..1269    +  CDS            env (fragment): murine leukemia virus gPr80 envelope polyprotein precursor; env; proteolytically cleaved into gp70SU and p15TM subunits
   1311..1736    +  LTR            3' LTR (ΔU3): self-inactivating 3' long terminal repeat (LTR) from Moloney murine leukemia virus
   1805..1845    +  CDS            rop (fragment): Rop protein, which maintains plasmids at low copy number; rop
   1947..1985    +  misc_feature   bom (fragment): basis of mobility region from pBR322
   2002..2331    +  promoter       SV40 promoter: SV40 enhancer and early promoter
   2337..2438    +  misc_feature   bom (fragment): basis of mobility region from pBR322
   2624..3212    -  rep_origin     ori: high-copy-number ColE1/pMB1/pBR322/pUC origin of replication
   3383..4243    -  CDS            AmpR: β-lactamase; bla; confers resistance to ampicillin, carbenicillin, and related antibiotics
   4244..4348    -  promoter       AmpR promoter: bla
   4534..4914    +  enhancer       CMV enhancer: human cytomegalovirus immediate early enhancer
   4915..5118    +  promoter       CMV promoter: human cytomegalovirus (CMV) immediate early promoter
   5119..5294    +  LTR            5' LTR (truncated): truncated long terminal repeat from Moloney murine sarcoma virus
   5416..5690    +  misc_feature   MESV Ψ (fragment): packaging signal of murine embryonic stem cell virus
   5757..6173    +  CDS            gag (truncated): truncated Moloney murine leukemia virus (MMLV) gag gene lacking the start codon
   6197..6437    +  promoter       U6 promoter: RNA polymerase III promoter for human U6 snRNA
