[The description below was written by a language model from this plasmid's Addgene catalogue record and pLannotate feature annotations shown in this document.]
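Description:
pSIREN-RetroQ-BPTF-sh5 is a self-inactivating MMLV-based retroviral shRNA vector built on the commercial pSIREN-RetroQ backbone and designed to knock down BPTF, the large subunit of the NURF chromatin-remodelling complex. The record lists both the human and mouse genes as targets, which suggests that hairpin #5 is directed at a region shared by the two transcripts. The hairpin sequence itself is not given in the catalogue fields. The plasmid is 6,504 bp and is propagated in E. coli through a high-copy ColE1/pUC-type origin with ampicillin resistance. The depositor's use of a recombination-deficient strain at reduced temperature is consistent with the repeat content of the LTRs and the hairpin.

In the viral portion, a CMV enhancer/promoter is fused to a truncated 5' LTR, so that full-length genomic RNA is transcribed strongly in packaging cells. This is followed by a Ψ packaging signal that extends into a truncated, start-codon-deficient gag fragment, which improves encapsidation. A human U6 RNA polymerase III promoter sits downstream. The shRNA is not annotated as a feature but presumably occupies the short interval between the end of the U6 promoter and the mouse PGK promoter across the circular junction. The PGK promoter drives puromycin N-acetyltransferase for selection of transduced mammalian cells. The 3' LTR carries a U3 deletion that is copied to the 5' end during reverse transcription. This silences LTR-driven transcription in the integrated provirus and leaves U6 and PGK as the active promoters. An SV40 enhancer/early promoter lies in the plasmid backbone outside the viral unit.

The construct lacks functional gag, pol and env, so virus production requires a packaging cell line or helper plasmids. It is used for stable BPTF depletion, and the associated publication examined the influence of BPTF on NK cell activity.
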