Addgene plasmid #83045: pSIREN-RetroQ-BPTF-sh5
Purpose: MMLV LTR plasmid pSIREN-RetroQ-BPTF-sh5
Depositing lab: Joe Landry. Depositing organization: Virginia Commonwealth University. Publication: BPTF inhibits NK cell activity and the abundance of natural cytotoxicity receptor co-ligands. Mayes K, Elsayed Z, Alhazmi A, Waters M, Alkhatib SG, Roberts M, Song C, Peterson K, Chan V, Ailaney N, Malapati P, Blevins T, Lisnic B, Dumur CI, Landry JW. Oncotarget. 2017 May 12;8(38):64344-64357. doi: 10.18632/oncotarget.17834. eCollection 2017 Sep 8. PubMed 28969075.
Backbone
  Vector backbone: pSIREN RetroQ
  Backbone manufacturer: Clonetech
  Vector type: Retroviral
  Selectable markers: Puromycin
Growth in bacteria
  Bacterial resistance: Ampicillin, 100 μg/mL
  Growth temperature: 30°C
  Growth strain: NEB Stable
  Copy number: Unknown
Gene/Insert
  Gene/Insert name: shRNA #5 to BPTF
  gRNA/shRNA sequence: Bptf
  Species: H. sapiens (human), M. musculus (mouse)
  GenBank ID: NM_004459.6 NM_176850.2
  Entrez Gene: BPTF (a.k.a. FAC1, FALZ, NEDDFL, NURF301); Bptf (a.k.a. 9430093H17Rik, Fa, Falz)
Terms and licenses: Academic/Nonprofit Terms; Industry Terms
How to cite: pSIREN-RetroQ-BPTF-sh5 was a gift from Joe Landry (Addgene plasmid # 83045 ; http://n2t.net/addgene:83045 ; RRID:Addgene_83045)
