>Addgene plasmid #83045 | pSIREN-RetroQ-BPTF-sh5 | addgene partial sequence | sequence record 163630 | gag-F 5'-ccaacctttaacgtcggatg-3'
CACCTGGCCCGCATGGACACCCAGACCAGGTCCCCTACATCGTGACCTGGGAAGCCTTGGCTTTTGACCC
CCCTCCCTGGGTCAAGCCCTTTGTACACCCTAAGCCTCCGCCTCCTCTTCCTCCATCCGCCCCGTCTCTC
CCCCTTGAACCTCCTCGTTCGACCCCGCCTCGATCCTCCCTTTATCCAGCCCTCACTCCTTCTCTAGGCG
CCGGAATTGAAGATCTGGGCAGGAAGAGGGCCTATTTCCCATGATTCCTTCATATTTGCATATACGATAC
AAGGCTGTTAGAGAGATAATTAGAATTAATTTGACTGTAAACACAAAGATATTAGTACAAAATACGTGAC
GTAGAAAGTAATAATTTCTTGGGTAGTTTGCAGTTTTAAAATTATGTTTTAAAATGGACTATCATATGCT
TACCGTAACTTGAAAGTATTTCGATTTCTTGGCTTTATATATCTTGTGGAAAGGACGAGGATCCGGCGAA
AA
