>Addgene plasmid #83045 | pSIREN-RetroQ-BPTF-sh5 | addgene partial sequence | sequence record 163632 | LKO1_5 5'-GACTATCATATGCTTACCGT-3'
GGCTTTATATATCTTGTGGAAAGGACGAGGATCCGGCGAAAACCAAGAGTACATTCAAGAGATGTACTCT
TGGTTTTCGCCTTTTTTACGCGTGAATTCTACCGGGTAGGGGAGGCGCTTTTCCCAAGGCAGTCTGGAGC
ATGCGCTTTAGCAGCCCCGCTGGGCACTTGGCGCTACACAAGTGGCCTCTGGCCTCGCACACATTCCACA
TCCACCGGTAGGCGCCAACCGGCTCCGTTCTTTGGTGGCCCCTTCGCGCCACCTTCTACTCCTCCCCTAG
TCAGGAAGTTCCCCCCCGCCCCGCAGCTCGCGTCGTGCAGGACGTGACAAATGGAAGTAGCACGTCTCAC
TAGTCTCGTGCAGATGGACAGCACCGCTGAGCAATGGAAGCGGGTAGGCCTTTGGGGCAGCGGCCAATAG
CAGCTTTGCTCCTTCGCTTTCTGGGCTCAGAGGCTGGGAAGGGGTGGGTCCGGGGGCGGGCTCAGGGGCG
GGCTCA
